Addgene plasmid #37816: pPROBE-KT
Depositing lab: Steven Lindow. Depositing organization: University of California, Berkeley. Publication: Improved gfp and inaZ broad-host-range promoter-probe vectors. Miller WG, Leveau JH, Lindow SE. Mol Plant Microbe Interact. 2000 Nov;13(11):1243-50. 10.1094/MPMI.2000.13.11.1243 PubMed 11059491.
Backbone
  Vector backbone: pVS1/p15a
Growth in bacteria
  Bacterial resistance: Kanamycin, 50 μg/mL
  Growth temperature: 37°C
  Growth strain: DH5alpha
  Copy number: Unknown
Gene/Insert
  Gene/Insert name: Promotorless gfp reporter gene
  Species: bacteria
Terms and licenses: Academic/Nonprofit Terms; Industry Terms: Not Available to Industry
Depositor comments: Please refer to the attached table for a complete list of restriction sites in the MCS. This plasmid has the PstI, SalI, SmaI and XbaI sites.
How to cite: pPROBE-KT was a gift from Steven Lindow (Addgene plasmid # 37816 ; http://n2t.net/addgene:37816 ; RRID:Addgene_37816)
