[The description below was written by a language model from this plasmid's Addgene catalogue record.]
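Description:
pPROBE-KT is a broad-host-range bacterial promoter-probe vector built on a dual pVS1/p15a replicon backbone. The p15a origin supports maintenance in Escherichia coli cloning strains, while the pVS1 replicon is a broad-host-range origin generally used for stable replication in Pseudomonas and other Gram-negative bacteria, including plant-associated species. Selection is by kanamycin resistance; the record lists the copy number as unknown.

The payload is a promoterless gfp reporter gene positioned downstream of a multiple cloning site. Because the reporter has no promoter of its own, green fluorescence should arise only when a DNA fragment with promoter activity is cloned into the polylinker in the correct orientation, creating a transcriptional fusion. The depositor notes that the MCS of this member of the pPROBE series contains PstI, SalI, SmaI and XbaI sites, among others listed in an accompanying table that is not reproduced in the record. No feature table is provided, so details such as the specific gfp variant, the ribosome binding site, any transcriptional terminators insulating the reporter from read-through, and the exact layout of the replication and mobilisation functions are not stated.

The associated publication describes the vector as part of an improved set of gfp and inaZ broad-host-range promoter-probe plasmids. Typical uses consistent with the record are testing candidate regulatory regions for promoter activity, screening genomic fragment libraries for active or conditionally induced promoters, and monitoring gene expression in single bacterial cells by fluorescence in hosts beyond E. coli.
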