>Addgene plasmid #37816 | pPROBE-KT | addgene partial sequence | sequence record 49622 | GFP-R 5'-CCATCTAATTCAACAAGAATTGGGACAAC-3'
CTTCTCCTTTACTCATATGTTTTTCCTCCTTATAAAGTTAATCTTTAGTTAGTTAGGGAATAAGCCGAAT
TCGAGCTCGGTACCCGGGGATCCTCTAGAGTCGACCTGCAGGCATGCAAGCTTCCGATCCCCAATTCCTG
GCAGTTTATGGCGGGCGTCCTGCCCGCCACCCTCCGGGCCGTTGCTTCGCAACGTTCAAATCCGCTCCCG
GCGGATTTGTCCTACTCAGGAGAGCGTTCACCGACAAACAACAGATAAAACGAAAGGCCCAGTCTTTCGA
CTGAGCCTTTCGTTTTATTTGATGCCTGGGGAATTAATTCCTGGCAGTTTATGGCGGGCGTCCTGCCCGC
CACCCTCCGGGCCGTTGCTTCGCAACGTTCAAATCCGCTCCCGGCGGATTTGTCCTACTCAGGAGAGCGT
TCACCGACAAACAACAGATAAAACGAAAGGCCCAGTCTTTCGACTGAGCCTTTCGTTTTATTTGATGCCT
GGGGAATTAATTCCTGGCAGTTTATGGCGGGCGTCCTGCCCGCCACCCTCCGGGCCGTTGCTTCGCAACG
TTCAAATCCGCTCCCGGCGGATTTGTCCTACTCAGGAGAGCGTTCACCGGACAAACAACAGATAAAACGA
AAGGCCCAGTCTT
